Addgene plasmid #144490: TFORF3014
Purpose: Lentiviral vector for overexpressing transcription factor ORFs with unique 24-bp barcodes. Barcodes facilitate identification of transcription factors in pooled screens.
Depositing lab: Feng Zhang. Depositing organization: Broad Institute. Publication: A transcription factor atlas of directed differentiation. Joung J, Ma S, Tay T, Geiger-Schuller KR, Kirchgatterer PC, Verdine VK, Guo B, Arias-Garcia MA, Allen WE, Singh A, Kuksenko O, Abudayyeh OO, Gootenberg JS, Fu Z, Macrae RK, Buenrostro JD, Regev A, Zhang F. Cell. 2023 Jan 5;186(1):209-229.e26. doi: 10.1016/j.cell.2022.11.026. PubMed 36608654.
Backbone
  Vector backbone: pLX_TRC317
  Backbone manufacturer: Broad Institute Genetic Perturbation Platform
  Backbone size w/o insert (bp): 8264
  Vector type: Mammalian Expression, Lentiviral
  Selectable markers: Puromycin
Growth in bacteria
  Bacterial resistance: Ampicillin, 100 μg/mL
  Growth temperature: 37°C
  Growth strain: NEB Stable
  Copy number: High Copy
Gene/Insert
  Gene/Insert name: CEBPG
  Species: H. sapiens (human)
  Insert size (bp): 656
  Entrez Gene: CEBPG (a.k.a. GPE1BP, IG/EBP-1)
  Promoter: EF1a
  Tag / fusion protein: V5 (C terminal on insert)
  Cloning method: Gateway Cloning
  Sequencing primers: 5′ GGGTGGAGACTGAAGTTAGGCCAG; 3′ CACATAGCGTAAAAGGAGCAACATAG
Resource information
  A portion of this plasmid was derived from a plasmid made by: Broad Institute Genetic Perturbation Platform
Terms and licenses: Academic/Nonprofit Terms; Industry Terms: Not Available to Industry
Depositor comments: NM_001806.3 Please test multiple small colonies in case of plasmid recombination. To make this collection available in a timely manner, a portion of this collection was not fully sequenced by Addgene. If an Addgene verified full plasmid sequence is not available, please contact us prior to placing an order to request the full sequence.
How to cite: TFORF3014 was a gift from Feng Zhang (Addgene plasmid # 144490 ; http://n2t.net/addgene:144490 ; RRID:Addgene_144490)
