[The description below was written by a language model from this plasmid's Addgene catalogue record and pLannotate feature annotations shown in this document.]
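Description:
TFORF3014 is a lentiviral mammalian expression plasmid built on the pLX_TRC317 backbone from the Broad Institute Genetic Perturbation Platform. It belongs to a barcoded transcription factor ORF collection and carries human CEBPG (CCAAT/enhancer-binding protein gamma). In bacteria it is maintained through a high-copy ColE1/pUC-type origin and selected with ampicillin via the bla gene. An f1 origin and remnants of a lac/lacZα cloning region with T7 and T3 promoters are also present in the backbone. The depositor warns that the plasmid can recombine, as is common for LTR-containing vectors.

The viral portion has a third-generation, self-inactivating layout. An RSV promoter drives a truncated HIV-1 5' LTR, followed by the Ψ packaging signal with a gag fragment, the RRE for Rev-dependent export of the genomic RNA, a cPPT/CTS element, WPRE to enhance transcript expression, and a ΔU3 3' LTR with a downstream SV40 polyadenylation signal. Two expression units lie between the LTRs. An SV40 early promoter drives puromycin N-acetyltransferase for selecting transduced cells. The EF-1α promoter drives the CEBPG ORF, which was inserted by Gateway cloning and is flanked by attB1 and attB2 sites, with a V5 epitope tag annotated just downstream of attB2 for a C-terminal fusion.

According to the record, each construct in the series carries a unique 24-bp barcode that identifies the transcription factor in pooled overexpression screens. The barcode itself is not annotated in the feature table. The vector is intended for stable CEBPG overexpression, for example in pooled or arrayed screens of transcription factor-driven cell differentiation.
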