Features (pLannotate 1.2.2; 34 found; start..end, strand, type, name):
      5..231     +  promoter       RSV promoter: Rous sarcoma virus enhancer/promoter
    232..412     +  LTR            5' LTR (truncated): truncated 5' long terminal repeat (LTR) from HIV-1
    459..584     +  misc_feature   HIV-1 Ψ: packaging signal of human immunodeficiency virus type 1
    568..931     +  CDS            HIV-1 gag (fragment): gag protein from human immunodeficiency virus 1; gag
   1077..1310    +  misc_feature   RRE: The Rev response element (RRE) of HIV-1 allows for Rev-dependent mRNA export from the nucleus to the cytoplasm.
   1687..1713    +  CDS            Rev (fragment): human immunodeficiency virus 1 (HIV-1) Rev protein; rev; enhances nuclear export of unspliced and incompletely spliced viral mRNAs
   1720..1743    +  promoter       SV40 promoter (fragment): SV40 early promoter
   1744..1815    +  promoter       SV40 promoter (fragment): SV40 enhancer and early promoter
   1839..1974    +  rep_origin     SV40 ori: SV40 origin of replication
   2020..2616    +  CDS            PuroR (fragment): puromycin N-acetyltransferase; pac from Streptomyces; confers resistance to puromycin
   2665..2782    +  misc_feature   cPPT/CTS: central polypurine tract and central termination sequence of HIV-1
   2847..2913    +  CDS            small t antigen (fragment): SV40 (simian virus 40) small t antigen
   2920..4098    +  promoter       EF-1α promoter: strong constitutive promoter for human elongation factor EF-1α
   4119..4136    +  protein_bind   attB1 (fragment): mutant version of attB; core recombination site for the Gateway® BP reaction BP Clonase™
   4142..4591    +  CDS            CEBPG: CEBPG_HUMAN - Experimental evidence at protein level: Swiss-Prot protein existence level 1. Transcription factor that binds to the promoter and the enhancer regions of target genes. Binds to the enhancer element PRE-I (positive regulatory element-I) of the IL-4 gene (PubMed:7665092). Binds to the promoter and the enhancer of the immunoglobulin heavy chain. Binds to GPE1, a cis-acting element in the G-CSF gene promoter. From Homo sapiens (Human).
   4593..4617    -  protein_bind   attB2: mutant version of attB; recombination site for the Gateway® BP reaction BP Clonase™
   4625..4666    +  CDS            V5 tag: epitope tag from simian virus 5
   4682..4735    +  promoter       U6 promoter (fragment): RNA polymerase III promoter for human U6 snRNA
   4777..5365    +  misc_feature   WPRE: woodchuck hepatitis virus posttranscriptional regulatory element
   5416..5435    +  misc_feature   cPPT/CTS (fragment): central polypurine tract and central termination sequence of HIV-1
   5437..5670    +  LTR            3' LTR (ΔU3): self-inactivating 3' long terminal repeat (LTR) from HIV-1
   5748..5869    +  polyA_signal   SV40 poly(A) signal: SV40 polyadenylation signal
   5909..6044    +  rep_origin     SV40 ori: SV40 origin of replication
   6065..6083    -  promoter       T7 promoter: promoter for bacteriophage T7 RNA polymerase
   6091..6246    +  CDS            lacZα (fragment): LacZα fragment of β-galactosidase; lacZ fragment
   6251..6679    +  rep_origin     f1 ori (sequence partly withheld): f1 bacteriophage origin of replication; arrow indicates direction of (+) strand synthesis
   6732..6836    +  promoter       AmpR promoter: bla
   6837..7697    +  CDS            AmpR: β-lactamase; bla; confers resistance to ampicillin, carbenicillin, and related antibiotics
   7868..8456    +  rep_origin     ori: high-copy-number ColE1/pMB1/pBR322/pUC origin of replication
   8639..8731    +  CDS            lacI (fragment): lac repressor; lacI; The lac repressor binds to the lac operator to inhibit transcription in E. coli. This inhibition can be relieved by adding lactose or isopropyl-β-D-thiogalactopyranoside (IPTG).
   8744..8765    +  protein_bind   CAP binding site: CAP binding activates transcription in the presence of cAMP. E. coli catabolite activator protein
   8780..8810    +  promoter       lac promoter: promoter for the E. coli lac operon
   8818..8834    +  protein_bind   lac operator: The lac repressor binds to the lac operator to inhibit transcription in E. coli. This inhibition can be relieved by adding lactose or isopropyl-β-D-thiogalactopyranoside (IPTG). lac repressor encoded by lacI
   8879..8897    +  promoter       T3 promoter: promoter for bacteriophage T3 RNA polymerase
>Addgene plasmid #144490 | TFORF3014 | addgene full sequence | sequence record 407364 | Addgene NGS Result
TTAATGTAGTCTTATGCAATACTCTTGTAGTCTTGCAACATGGTAACGATGAGTTAGCAACATGCCTTAC
AAGGAGAGAAAAAGCACCGTGCATGCCGATTGGTGGAAGTAAGGTGGTACGATCGTGCCTTATTAGGAAG
GCAACAGACGGGTCTGACATGGATTGGACGAACCACTGAATTGCCGCATTGCAGAGATATTGTATTTAAG
TGCCTAGCTCGATACATAAACGGGTCTCTCTGGTTAGACCAGATCTGAGCCTGGGAGCTCTCTGGCTAAC
TAGGGAACCCACTGCTTAAGCCTCAATAAAGCTTGCCTTGAGTGCTTCAAGTAGTGTGTGCCCGTCTGTT
GTGTGACTCTGGTAACTAGAGATCCCTCAGACCCTTTTAGTCAGTGTGGAAAATCTCTAGCAGTGGCGCC
CGAACAGGGACTTGAAAGCGAAAGGGAAACCAGAGGAGCTCTCTCGACGCAGGACTCGGCTTGCTGAAGC
GCGCACGGCAAGAGGCGAGGGGCGGCGACTGGTGAGTACGCCAAAAATTTTGACTAGCGGAGGCTAGAAG
GAGAGAGATGGGTGCGAGAGCGTCAGTATTAAGCGGGGGAGAATTAGATCGCGATGGGAAAAAATTCGGT
TAAGGCCAGGGGGAAAGAAAAAATATAAATTAAAACATATAGTATGGGCAAGCAGGGAGCTAGAACGATT
CGCAGTTAATCCTGGCCTGTTAGAAACATCAGAAGGCTGTAGACAAATACTGGGACAGCTACAACCATCC
CTTCAGACAGGATCAGAAGAACTTAGATCATTATATAATACAGTAGCAACCCTCTATTGTGTGCATCAAA
GGATAGAGATAAAAGACACCAAGGAAGCTTTAGACAAGATAGAGGAAGAGCAAAACAAAAGTAAGACCAC
CGCACAGCAAGCGGCCGCTGATCTTCAGACCTGGAGGAGGAGATATGAGGGACAATTGGAGAAGTGAATT
ATATAAATATAAAGTAGTAAAAATTGAACCATTAGGAGTAGCACCCACCAAGGCAAAGAGAAGAGTGGTG
CAGAGAGAAAAAAGAGCAGTGGGAATAGGAGCTTTGTTCCTTGGGTTCTTGGGAGCAGCAGGAAGCACTA
TGGGCGCAGCGTCAATGACGCTGACGGTACAGGCCAGACAATTATTGTCTGGTATAGTGCAGCAGCAGAA
CAATTTGCTGAGGGCTATTGAGGCGCAACAGCATCTGTTGCAACTCACAGTCTGGGGCATCAAGCAGCTC
CAGGCAAGAATCCTGGCTGTGGAAAGATACCTAAAGGATCAACAGCTCCTGGGGATTTGGGGTTGCTCTG
GAAAACTCATTTGCACCACTGCTGTGCCTTGGAATGCTAGTTGGAGTAATAAATCTCTGGAACAGATTTG
GAATCACACGACCTGGATGGAGTGGGACAGAGAAATTAACAATTACACAAGCTTAATACACTCCTTAATT
GAAGAATCGCAAAACCAGCAAGAAAAGAATGAACAAGAATTATTGGAATTAGATAAATGGGCAAGTTTGT
GGAATTGGTTTAACATAACAAATTGGCTGTGGTATATAAAATTATTCATAATGATAGTAGGAGGCTTGGT
AGGTTTAAGAATAGTTTTTGCTGTACTTTCTATAGTGAATAGAGTTAGGCAGGGATATTCACCATTATCG
TTTCAGACCCACCTCCCAACCCCGAGGGGACCCATGCATTGCATCTCAATTAGTCAGCAACCAGGTGTGG
AAAGTCCCCAGGCTCCCCAGCAGGCAGAAGTATGCAAAGCATGCGTCTCAATTAGTCAGCAACCATAGTC
CCGCCCCTAACTCCGCCCATCCCGCCCCTAACTCCGCCCAGTTCCGCCCATTCTCCGCCCCATGGCTGAC
TAATTTTTTTTATTTATGCAGAGGCCGAGGCCGCCTCGGCCTCTGAGCTATTCCAGAAGTAGTGAGGAGG
CTTTTTTGGAGGCCTAGGCTTTTGCAAAAAGCTTTCTAGAGGTACCACCGGAGCTTACCATGACCGAGTA
CAAGCCCACGGTGCGCCTCGCCACCCGCGACGACGTCCCCAGGGCCGTACGCACCCTCGCCGCCGCGTTC
GCCGACTACCCCGCCACGCGCCACACCGTCGATCCGGACCGCCACATCGAGCGGGTCACCGAGCTGCAAG
AACTCTTCCTCACGCGCGTCGGGCTCGACATCGGCAAGGTGTGGGTCGCGGACGACGGCGCCGCCGTGGC
GGTCTGGACCACGCCGGAGAGCGTCGAAGCGGGGGCGGTGTTCGCCGAGATCGGCCCGCGCATGGCCGAG
TTGAGCGGTTCCCGGCTGGCCGCGCAGCAACAGATGGAAGGCCTCCTGGCGCCGCACCGGCCCAAGGAGC
CCGCGTGGTTCCTGGCCACCGTCGGCGTCTCGCCCGACCACCAGGGCAAGGGTCTGGGCAGCGCCGTCGT
GCTCCCCGGAGTGGAGGCGGCCGAGCGCGCCGGGGTGCCCGCCTTCCTGGAGACCTCCGCGCCCCGCAAC
CTCCCCTTCTACGAGCGGCTCGGCTTCACCGTCACCGCCGACGTCGAGGTGCCCGAAGGACCGCGCACCT
GGTGCATGACCCGCAAGCCCGGTGCCAGTTAACGAATTCTAGATCTTGAGACAAATGGCAGTATTCATCC
ACAATTTTAAAAGAAAAGGGGGGATTGGGGGGTACAGTGCAGGGGAAAGAATAGTAGACATAATAGCAAC
AGACATACAAACTAAAGAATTACAAAAACAAATTACAAAAATTCAAAATTTTCGGGTTTATTACAGGGAC
AGCAGAGATCCACTTTGGCGCCGGCTCGAGGCCTGCAGGTGCAAAGATGGATAAAGTTTTAAACAGAGAG
GAATCTTTGCAGCTAATGGACCTTCTAGGTCTTGAAAGGAGTGGGAATTGGCTCCGGTGCCCGTCAGTGG
GCAGAGCGCACATCGCCCACAGTCCCCGAGAAGTTGGGGGGAGGGGTCGGCAATTGAACCGGTGCCTAGA
GAAGGTGGCGCGGGGTAAACTGGGAAAGTGATGTCGTGTACTGGCTCCGCCTTTTTCCCGAGGGTGGGGG
AGAACCGTATATAAGTGCAGTAGTCGCCGTGAACGTTCTTTTTCGCAACGGGTTTGCCGCCAGAACACAG
GTAAGTGCCGTGTGTGGTTCCCGCGGGCCTGGCCTCTTTACGGGTTATGGCCCTTGCGTGCCTTGAATTA
CTTCCACCTGGCTGCAGTACGTGATTCTTGATCCCGAGCTTCGGGTTGGAAGTGGGTGGGAGAGTTCGAG
GCCTTGCGCTTAAGGAGCCCCTTCGCCTCGTGCTTGAGTTGAGGCCTGGCCTGGGCGCTGGGGCCGCCGC
GTGCGAATCTGGTGGCACCTTCGCGCCTGTCTCGCTGCTTTCGATAAGTCTCTAGCCATTTAAAATTTTT
GATGACCTGCTGCGACGCTTTTTTTCTGGCAAGATAGTCTTGTAAATGCGGGCCAAGATCTGCACACTGG
TATTTCGGTTTTTGGGGCCGCGGGCGGCGACGGGGCCCGTGCGTCCCAGCGCACATGTTCGGCGAGGCGG
GGCCTGCGAGCGCGGCCACCGAGAATCGGACGGGGGTAGTCTCAAGCTGGCCGGCCTGCTCTGGTGCCTG
GCCTCGCGCCGCCGTGTATCGCCCCGCCCTGGGCGGCAAGGCTGGCCCGGTCGGCACCAGTTGCGTGAGC
GGAAAGATGGCCGCTTCCCGGCCCTGCTGCAGGGAGCTCAAAATGGAGGACGCGGCGCTCGGGAGAGCGG
GCGGGTGAGTCACCCACACAAAGGAAAAGGGCCTTTCCGTCCTCAGCCGTCGCTTCATGTGACTCCACGG
AGTACCGGGCGCCGTCCAGGCACCTCGATTAGTTCTCGAGCTTTTGGAGTACGTCGTCTTTAGGTTGGGG
GGAGGGGTTTTATGCGATGGAGTTTCCCCACACTGAGTGGGTGGAGACTGAAGTTAGGCCAGCTTGGCAC
TTGATGTAATTCTCCTTGGAATTTGCCCTTTTTGAGTTTGGATCTTGGTTCATTCTCAAGCCTCAGACAG
TGGTTCAAAGTTTTTTTCTTCCATTTCAGGTGTCGTGAGGCTAGCATCGATTGATCAACAAGTTTGTACA
AAAAAGTTGGCATGAGCAAGATATCGCAGCAAAACAGCACTCCAGGGGTGAACGGAATTAGTGTTATCCA
TACCCAGGCACATGCCAGCGGCTTACAGCAGGTTCCTCAGCTGGTGCCTGCTGGCCCTGGGGGAGGAGGC
AAAGCTGTGGCTCCCAGCAAGCAGAGCAAAAAGAGTTCGCCCATGGATCGAAACAGTGACGAGTATCGGC
AACGCCGAGAGAGGAACAACATGGCTGTGAAAAAGAGCCGGTTGAAAAGCAAGCAGAAAGCACAAGACAC
ACTGCAGAGAGTCAATCAGCTCAAAGAAGAGAATGAACGGTTGGAAGCAAAAATCAAATTGCTGACCAAG
GAATTAAGTGTACTCAAAGATTTGTTTCTTGAGCATGCACACAACCTTGCAGACAACGTACAGTCCATTA
GCACTGAAAATACGACAGCAGATGGCGACAATGCAGGACAGTACCCAACTTTCTTGTACAAAGTGGTTGA
TATCGGTAAGCCTATCCCTAACCCTCTCCTCGGTCTCGATTCTACGTAGTAATGAACTAGTCCGTAACTT
GAAAGTATTTCGATTTCTTGGCTTTATATATCTTGTGGAAAGGACGAGCCCCGGCTGGCGTATCGCCAGA
AACGCGTTAAGTCGACAATCAACCTCTGGATTACAAAATTTGTGAAAGATTGACTGGTATTCTTAACTAT
GTTGCTCCTTTTACGCTATGTGGATACGCTGCTTTAATGCCTTTGTATCATGCTATTGCTTCCCGTATGG
CTTTCATTTTCTCCTCCTTGTATAAATCCTGGTTGCTGTCTCTTTATGAGGAGTTGTGGCCCGTTGTCAG
GCAACGTGGCGTGGTGTGCACTGTGTTTGCTGACGCAACCCCCACTGGTTGGGGCATTGCCACCACCTGT
CAGCTCCTTTCCGGGACTTTCGCTTTCCCCCTCCCTATTGCCACGGCGGAACTCATCGCCGCCTGCCTTG
CCCGCTGCTGGACAGGGGCTCGGCTGTTGGGCACTGACAATTCCGTGGTGTTGTCGGGGAAATCATCGTC
CTTTCCTTGGCTGCTCGCCTGTGTTGCCACCTGGATTCTGCGCGGGACGTCCTTCTGCTACGTCCCTTCG
GCCCTCAATCCAGCGGACCTTCCTTCCCGCGGCCTGCTGCCGGCTCTGCGGCCTCTTCCGCGTCTTCGCC
TTCGCCCTCAGACGAGTCGGATCTCCCTTTGGGCCGCCTCCCCGCGTCGACTTTAAGACCAATGACTTAC
AAGGCAGCTGTAGATCTTAGCCACTTTTTAAAAGAAAAGGGGGGACTGGAAGGGCTAATTCACTCCCAAC
GAAGACAAGATCTGCTTTTTGCTTGTACTGGGTCTCTCTGGTTAGACCAGATCTGAGCCTGGGAGCTCTC
TGGCTAACTAGGGAACCCACTGCTTAAGCCTCAATAAAGCTTGCCTTGAGTGCTTCAAGTAGTGTGTGCC
CGTCTGTTGTGTGACTCTGGTAACTAGAGATCCCTCAGACCCTTTTAGTCAGTGTGGAAAATCTCTAGCA
GTACGTATAGTAGTTCATGTCATCTTATTATTCAGTATTTATAACTTGCAAAGAAATGAATATCAGAGAG
TGAGAGGAACTTGTTTATTGCAGCTTATAATGGTTACAAATAAAGCAATAGCATCACAAATTTCACAAAT
AAAGCATTTTTTTCACTGCATTCTAGTTGTGGTTTGTCCAAACTCATCAATGTATCTTATCATGTCTGGC
TCTAGCTATCCCGCCCCTAACTCCGCCCATCCCGCCCCTAACTCCGCCCAGTTCCGCCCATTCTCCGCCC
CATGGCTGACTAATTTTTTTTATTTATGCAGAGGCCGAGGCCGCCTCGGCCTCTGAGCTATTCCAGAAGT
AGTGAGGAGGCTTTTTTGGAGGCCTAGGGACGTACCCAATTCGCCCTATAGTGAGTCGTATTACGCGCGC
TCACTGGCCGTCGTTTTACAACGTCGTGACTGGGAAAACCCTGGCGTTACCCAACTTAATCGCCTTGCAG
CACATCCCCCTTTCGCCAGCTGGCGTAATAGCGAAGAGGCCCGCACCGATCGCCCTTCCCAACAGTTGCG
CAGCCTGAATGGCGAATGGG
[124 nt withheld, positions 6251-6374]
C
[91 nt withheld, positions 6376-6466]
A
[49 nt withheld, positions 6468-6516]
CCTTTGACGTTGGAGTCCACGTTCTTT
[37 nt withheld, positions 6544-6580]
ACCCTATCTCGGTCTATTCTTTTGATTTATAAGGGATTTTGCCGATTTCGGCCTATTGGTTAAAAAATGA
GCTGATTTAACAAAAATTTAACGCGAATTTTAACAAAATATTAACGCTTACAATTTAGGTGGCACTTTTC
GGGGAAATGTGCGCGGAACCCCTATTTGTTTATTTTTCTAAATACATTCAAATATGTATCCGCTCATGAG
ACAATAACCCTGATAAATGCTTCAATAATATTGAAAAAGGAAGAGTATGAGTATTCAACATTTCCGTGTC
GCCCTTATTCCCTTTTTTGCGGCATTTTGCCTTCCTGTTTTTGCTCACCCAGAAACGCTGGTGAAAGTAA
AAGATGCTGAAGATCAGTTGGGTGCACGAGTGGGTTACATCGAACTGGATCTCAACAGCGGTAAGATCCT
TGAGAGTTTTCGCCCCGAAGAACGTTTTCCAATGATGAGCACTTTTAAAGTTCTGCTATGTGGCGCGGTA
TTATCCCGTATTGACGCCGGGCAAGAGCAACTCGGTCGCCGCATACACTATTCTCAGAATGACTTGGTTG
AGTACTCACCAGTCACAGAAAAGCATCTTACGGATGGCATGACAGTAAGAGAATTATGCAGTGCTGCCAT
AACCATGAGTGATAACACTGCGGCCAACTTACTTCTGACAACGATCGGAGGACCGAAGGAGCTAACCGCT
TTTTTGCACAACATGGGGGATCATGTAACTCGCCTTGATCGTTGGGAACCGGAGCTGAATGAAGCCATAC
CAAACGACGAGCGTGACACCACGATGCCTGTAGCAATGGCAACAACGTTGCGCAAACTATTAACTGGCGA
ACTACTTACTCTAGCTTCCCGGCAACAATTAATAGACTGGATGGAGGCGGATAAAGTTGCAGGACCACTT
CTGCGCTCGGCCCTTCCGGCTGGCTGGTTTATTGCTGATAAATCTGGAGCCGGTGAGCGTGGGTCTCGCG
GTATCATTGCAGCACTGGGGCCAGATGGTAAGCCCTCCCGTATCGTAGTTATCTACACGACGGGGAGTCA
GGCAACTATGGATGAACGAAATAGACAGATCGCTGAGATAGGTGCCTCACTGATTAAGCATTGGTAACTG
TCAGACCAAGTTTACTCATATATACTTTAGATTGATTTAAAACTTCATTTTTAATTTAAAAGGATCTAGG
TGAAGATCCTTTTTGATAATCTCATGACCAAAATCCCTTAACGTGAGTTTTCGTTCCACTGAGCGTCAGA
CCCCGTAGAAAAGATCAAAGGATCTTCTTGAGATCCTTTTTTTCTGCGCGTAATCTGCTGCTTGCAAACA
AAAAAACCACCGCTACCAGCGGTGGTTTGTTTGCCGGATCAAGAGCTACCAACTCTTTTTCCGAAGGTAA
CTGGCTTCAGCAGAGCGCAGATACCAAATACTGTTCTTCTAGTGTAGCCGTAGTTAGGCCACCACTTCAA
GAACTCTGTAGCACCGCCTACATACCTCGCTCTGCTAATCCTGTTACCAGTGGCTGCTGCCAGTGGCGAT
AAGTCGTGTCTTACCGGGTTGGACTCAAGACGATAGTTACCGGATAAGGCGCAGCGGTCGGGCTGAACGG
GGGGTTCGTGCACACAGCCCAGCTTGGAGCGAACGACCTACACCGAACTGAGATACCTACAGCGTGAGCT
ATGAGAAAGCGCCACGCTTCCCGAAGGGAGAAAGGCGGACAGGTATCCGGTAAGCGGCAGGGTCGGAACA
GGAGAGCGCACGAGGGAGCTTCCAGGGGGAAACGCCTGGTATCTTTATAGTCCTGTCGGGTTTCGCCACC
TCTGACTTGAGCGTCGATTTTTGTGATGCTCGTCAGGGGGGCGGAGCCTATGGAAAAACGCCAGCAACGC
GGCCTTTTTACGGTTCCTGGCCTTTTGCTGGCCTTTTGCTCACATGTTCTTTCCTGCGTTATCCCCTGAT
TCTGTGGATAACCGTATTACCGCCTTTGAGTGAGCTGATACCGCTCGCCGCAGCCGAACGACCGAGCGCA
GCGAGTCAGTGAGCGAGGAAGCGGAAGAGCGCCCAATACGCAAACCGCCTCTCCCCGCGCGTTGGCCGAT
TCATTAATGCAGCTGGCACGACAGGTTTCCCGACTGGAAAGCGGGCAGTGAGCGCAACGCAATTAATGTG
AGTTAGCTCACTCATTAGGCACCCCAGGCTTTACACTTTATGCTTCCGGCTCGTATGTTGTGTGGAATTG
TGAGCGGATAACAATTTCACACAGGAAACAGCTATGACCATGATTACGCCAAGCGCGCAATTAACCCTCA
CTAAAGGGAACAAAAGCTGGAGCTGCAAGC
