>Addgene plasmid #144490 | TFORF3014 | depositor partial sequence | sequence record 285585 | Insert
ATCGATTGATCAACAAGTTTGTACAAAAAAGTTGGCATGAGCAAGATATCGCAGCAAAACAGCACTCCAG
GGGTGAACGGAATTAGTGTTATCCATACCCAGGCACATGCCAGCGGCTTACAGCAGGTTCCTCAGCTGGT
GCCTGCTGGCCCTGGGGGAGGAGGCAAAGCTGTGGCTCCCAGCAAGCAGAGCAAAAAGAGTTCGCCCATG
GATCGAAACAGTGACGAGTATCGGCAACGCCGAGAGAGGAACAACATGGCTGTGAAAAAGAGCCGGTTGA
AAAGCAAGCAGAAAGCACAAGACACACTGCAGAGAGTCAATCAGCTCAAAGAAGAGAATGAACGGTTGGA
AGCAAAAATCAAATTGCTGACCAAGGAATTAAGTGTACTCAAAGATTTGTTTCTTGAGCATGCACACAAC
CTTGCAGACAACGTACAGTCCATTAGCACTGAAAATACGACAGCAGATGGCGACAATGCAGGACAGTACC
CAACTTTCTTGTACAAAGTGGTTGATATCGGTAAGCCTATCCCTAACCCTCTCCTCGGTCTCGATTCTAC
GTAGTAATGAACTAGTCCGTAACTTGAAAGTATTTCGATTTCTTGGCTTTATATATCTTGTGGAAAGGAC
GAGCCCCGGCTGGCGTATCGCCAGAA
