>Addgene plasmid #144490 | TFORF3014 | depositor partial sequence | sequence record 285586 | Barcode
GCCCCGGCTGGCGTATCGCCAGAA
